>Addgene plasmid #46298 | pGW_GPHN.FingR-YFP | depositor full sequence | sequence record 65200 | pGW_GPHN.FingR-YFP sequence 5867 bps
AAGCTTATTACAATGCTCGAGGTCAAGGAAGCATCACCAACCAGCATCCAGATCAGCTGGGGCAAGTACA
AGGTCATGGTTCGCTACTACCGCATCACCTACGGTGAAACTGGTGGCAATAGCCCTGTCCAGGAATTCAC
CGTGCCTGGCAGCAAGTCCACTGCTACCATCAGCAGCCTGAAACCTGGTGTCGACTATACCATCACGGTG
TACGCCGTCACGATCGACCACTGGAACTACCAGGACCCGATCCCGATCTCCATCAACTACCGCACCGGAT
CCGATTACAAGGATGACGACGATAAGGGTAGCGGCTCCTCTAGAGTGAGCAAGGGCGAGGAGCTGTTCAC
CGGGGTGGTGCCCATCCTGGTCGAGCTGGACGGCGACGTAAACGGCCACAAGTTCAGCGTGTCCGGCGAG
GGCGAGGGCGATGCCACCTACGGCAAGCTGACCCTGAAGCTGATCTGCACCACCGGCAAGCTGCCCGTGC
CCTGGCCCACCCTCGTGACCACCCTGGGCTACGGCCTGCAGTGCTTCGCCCGCTACCCCGACCACATGAA
GCAGCACGACTTCTTCAAGTCCGCCATGCCCGAAGGCTACGTCCAGGAGCGCACCATCTTCTTCAAGGAC
GACGGCAACTACAAGACCCGCGCCGAGGTGAAGTTCGAGGGCGACACCCTGGTGAACCGCATCGAGCTGA
AGGGCATCGACTTCAAGGAGGACGGCAACATCCTGGGGCACAAGCTGGAGTACAACTACAACAGCCACAA
CGTCTATATCACCGCCGACAAGCAGAAGAACGGCATCAAGGCCAACTTCAAGATCCGCCACAACATCGAG
GACGGCGGCGTGCAGCTCGCCGACCACTACCAGCAGAACACCCCCATCGGCGACGGCCCCGTGCTGCTGC
CCGACAACCACTACCTGAGCTACCAGTCCGCCCTGAGCAAAGACCCCAACGAGAAGCGCGATCACATGGT
CCTGCTGGAGTTCGTGACCGCCGCCGGGATCACTCTCGGCATGGACGAGCTGTACAAGTAGGAATTCATT
GATCATAATCAGCCATACCACATTTGTAGAGGTTTTACTTGCTTTAAAAAACCTCCCACACCTCCCCCTG
AACCTGAAACATAAAATGAATGCAATTGTTGTTGTTAACTTGTTTATTGCAGCTTATAATGGTTACAAAT
AAAGCAATAGCATCACAAATTTCACAAATAAAGCATTTTTTTCACTGCATTCTAGTTGTGGTTTGTCCAA
ACTCATCAATGTATCTTATCATGTCTGGATCCGTACCGAGCTCGCGTAATCATGGTCATAGCTGTTTCCT
GTGTGAAATTGTTATCCGCTCACAATTCCACACAACATACGAGCCGGAAGCATAAAGTGTAAAGCCTGGG
GTGCCTAATGAGTGAGCTAACTCACATTAATTGCGTTGCGCTCACTGCCCGCTTTCCAGTCGGGAAACCT
GTCGTGCCAGCTGCATTAATGAATCGGCCAACGCGCGGGGAGAGGCGGTTTGCGTATTGGGCGCTCTTCC
GCTTCCTCGCTCACTGACTCGCTGCGCTCGGTCGTTCGGCTGCGGCGAGCGGTATCAGCTCACTCAAAGG
CGGTAATACGGTTATCCACAGAATCAGGGGATAACGCAGGAAAGAACATGTGAGCAAAAGGCCAGCAAAA
GGCCAGGAACCGTAAAAAGGCCGCGTTGCTGGCGTTTTTCCATAGGCTCCGCCCCCCTGACGAGCATCAC
AAAAATCGACGCTCAAGTCAGAGGTGGCGAAACCCGACAGGACTATAAAGATACCAGGCGTTTCCCCCTG
GAAGCTCCCTCGTGCGCTCTCCTGTTCCGACCCTGCCGCTTACCGGATACCTGTCCGCCTTTCTCCCTTC
GGGAAGCGTGGCGCTTTCTCAATGCTCACGCTGTAGGTATCTCAGTTCGGTGTAGGTCGTTCGCTCCAAG
CTGGGCTGTGTGCACGAACCCCCCGTTCAGCCCGACCGCTGCGCCTTATCCGGTAACTATCGTCTTGAGT
CCAACCCGGTAAGACACGACTTATCGCCACTGGCAGCAGCCACTGGTAACAGGATTAGCAGAGCGAGGTA
TGTAGGCGGTGCTACAGAGTTCTTGAAGTGGTGGCCTAACTACGGCTACACTAGAAGGACAGTATTTGGT
ATCTGCGCTCTGCTGAAGCCAGTTACCTTCGGAAAAAGAGTTGGTAGCTCTTGATCCGGCAAACAAACCA
CCGCTGGTAGCGGTGGTTTTTTTGTTTGCAAGCAGCAGATTACGCGCAGAAAAAAAGGATCTCAAGAAGA
TCCTTTGATCTTTTCTACGGGGTCTGACGCTCAGTGGAACGAAAACTCACGTTAAGGGATTTTGGTCATG
AGATTATCAAAAAGGATCTTCACCTAGATCCTTTTAAATTAAAAATGAAGTTTTAAATCAATCTAAAGTA
TATATGAGTAAACTTGGTCTGACAGTTACCAATGCTTAATCAGTGAGGCACCTATCTCAGCGATCTGTCT
ATTTCGTTCATCCATAGTTGCCTGACTCCCCGTCGTGTAGATAACTACGATACGGGAGGGCTTACCATCT
GGCCCCAGTGCTGCAATGATACCGCGAGACCCACGCTCACCGGCTCCAGATTTATCAGCAATAAACCAGC
CAGCCGGAAGGGCCGAGCGCAGAAGTGGTCCTGCAACTTTATCCGCCTCCATCCAGTCTATTAATTGTTG
CCGGGAAGCTAGAGTAAGTAGTTCGCCAGTTAATAGTTTGCGCAACGTTGTTGCCATTGCTACAGGCATC
GTGGTGTCACGCTCGTCGTTTGGTATGGCTTCATTCAGCTCCGGTTCCCAACGATCAAGGCGAGTTACAT
GATCCCCCATGTTGTGCAAAAAAGCGGTTAGCTCCTTCGGTCCTCCGATCGTTGTCAGAAGTAAGTTGGC
CGCAGTGTTATCACTCATGGTTATGGCAGCACTGCATAATTCTCTTACTGTCATGCCATCCGTAAGATGC
TTTTCTGTGACTGGTGAGTACTCAACCAAGTCATTCTGAGAATAGTGTATGCGGCGACCGAGTTGCTCTT
GCCCGGCGTCAATACGGGATAATACCGCGCCACATAGCAGAACTTTAAAAGTGCTCATCATTGGAAAACG
TTCTTCGGGGCGAAAACTCTCAAGGATCTTACCGCTGTTGAGATCCAGTTCGATGTAACCCACTCGTGCA
CCCAACTGATCTTCAGCATCTTTTACTTTCACCAGCGTTTCTGGGTGAGCAAAAACAGGAAGGCAAAATG
CCGCAAAAAAGGGAATAAGGGCGACACGGAAATGTTGAATACTCATACTCTTCCTTTTTCAATAAGCGGC
CGCGGCCATGCCGGCCACTAGTCTCGAGTTATTATTGAAGCATTTATCAGGGTTATTGTCTCATGAGCGG
ATACATATTTGAATGTATTTAGAAAAATAAACAAATAGGGGTTCCGCGCACATTTCCCCGAAAAGTGCCA
CCTGACGTCTAAGAAACCATTATTATCATGACATTAACCTATAAAAATAGGCGTATCACGAGGCCCTTTC
GTCTCGCGCGTTTCGGTGATGACGGTGAAAACCTCTGACACATGCAGCTCCCGGAGACGGTCACAGCTTG
TCTGTAAGCGGATGCCGGGAGCAGACAAGCCCGTCAGGGCGCGTCAGCGGGTGTTGGCGGGTGTCGGGGC
TGGCTTAACTATGCGGCATCAGAGCAGATTGTACTGAGAGTGCACCATATGAAGACGTCGCCTCCTCACT
ACTTCTGGAATAGCTCAGAGGCCGAGGCGGCCTCGGCCTCTGCATAAATAAAAAAAATTAGTCAGCGCGC
CATTCGCCATTCAGGCTGCGCAACTGTTGGGAAGGGCGATCGGTGCGGGCCTCTTCGCTATTACGCCAGC
TGGCGAAAGGGGGATGTGCTGCAAGGCGATTAAGTTGGGTAACGCCAGGGTTTTCCCAGTCACGACGTTG
TAAAACGACGGCCAGTGCCATCTGCAGTGAATAATAAAATGTGTGTTTGTCCGAAATACGCGTTTGAGAT
TTCTGTCCCGACTAAATTCATGTCGCGCGATAGTGGTGTTTATCGCCGATAGAGATGGCGATATTGGAAA
AATCGATATTTGAAAATATGGCATATTGAAAATGTCGCCGATGTGAGTTTCTGTGTAACTGATATCGCCA
TTTTTCCAAAAGTTGATTTTTGGGCATACGCGATATCTGGCGATACGCTTATATCGTTTACGGGGGATGG
CGATAGACGCCTTTGGTGACTTGGGCGATTCTGTGTGTCGCAAATAATCGCAGTTTCGATATAGGTGACA
GACGATATGAGGCTATATCGCCGATAGAGGCGACATCAAGCTGGCACATGGCCAATGCATATCGATCTAT
ACATTGAATCAATATTGGCCATTAGCCATATTATTCATTGGTTATATAGCATAAATCAATATTGGCTATT
GGCCATTGCATACGTTGTATCCATATCATAATATGTACATTTATATTGGCTCATGTCCAACATTACCGCC
ATGTTGACATTGATTATTGACTAGTTATTAATAGTAATCAATTACGGGGTCATTAGTTCATAGCCCATAT
ATGGAGTTCCGCGTTACATAACTTACGGTAAATGGCCCGCCTGGCTGACCGCCCAACGACCCCCGCCCAT
TGACGTCAATAATGACGTATGTTCCCATAGTAACGCCAATAGGGACTTTCCATTGACGTCAATGGGTGGA
GTATTTACGGTAAACTGCCCACTTGGCAGTACATCAAGTGTATCATATGCCAAGTACGCCCCCTATTGAC
GTCAATGACGGTAAATGGCCCGCCTGGCATTATGCCCAGTACATGACCTTATGGGACTTTCCTACTTGGC
AGTACATCTACGTATTAGTCATCGCTATTACCATGGTGATGCGGTTTTGGCAGTACATCAATGGGCGTGG
ATAGCGGTTTGACTCACGGGGATTTCCAAGTCTCCACCCCATTGACGTCAATGGGAGTTTGTTTTGGCAC
CAAAATCAACGGGACTTTCCAAAATGTCGTAACAACTCCGCCCCATTGACGCAAATGGGCGGTAGGCGTG
TACGGTGGGAGGTCTATATAAGCAGAGCTCGTTTAGTGAACCGTCAGATCGCCTGGAGACGCCATCCACG
CTGTTTTGACCTCCATAGAAGACACCGGGACCGATCCAGCCTCCGCGGCCGGGAACGGTGCATTGGAACG
CGGATTCCCCGTGCCAAGAGTGACGTAAGTACCGCCTATAGAGTCTATAGGCCCACCCCCTTGGCTTCTT
ATGCATGCTATACTGTTTTTGGCTTGGGGTCTATACACCCCCGCTTCCTCATGTTATAGGTGATGGTATA
GCTTAGCCTATAGGTGTGGGTTATTGACCATTATTGACCACTCCCCTATTGGTGACGATACTTTCCATTA
CTAATCCATAACATGGCTCTTTGCACTGTCCTTCAGAGACTGACACGGACTCTGTATTTTTACAGGATGG
GGTCTCATTTATTATCAACTCTCTTTATTGGCTATATGCCAATACATTACAAATTCACATATACAACACC
ACCGTCCCCAGTGCCCGCAGTTTTTATTAAACATAACGTGGGATCTCCAGCGAATCTCGGGTACGTGTTC
CGGACATGGGGCTCTTCTCCGGTAGCGGCGGAGTTTCTACATCCGAGCCCTGCTCCCATGCCTCCAGCGA
CTCATGGTCGCTCGGCAGCTCCTTGCTCCTAACAGTGGAGGCCAGACTTAGGCACAGCACGATGCCCACC
ACCACCAGTGTGCCGCACAAGGCCGTGGCGGTAGGGTATGTGTCTGAAAATGAGCTC
Features (pLannotate 1.2.2; 23 found; start..end, strand, type, name):
     10..222     +  CDS            FINC_PLEWA (fragment): Experimental evidence at transcript level: Swiss-Prot protein existence level 2. Fibronectins bind cell surfaces and various compounds including collagen, fibrin, heparin, DNA, and actin. Fibronectins are involved in cell adhesion, cell motility, opsonization, wound healing, and maintenance of cell shape. May be involved in osteoblast compaction (By similarity). From Pleurodeles waltl (Iberian ribbed newt).
    283..307     +  CDS            3xFLAG (fragment): three tandem FLAG® epitope tags
    325..1040    +  CDS            Venus (fragment): yellow fluorescent protein (YFP) with fast and efficient maturation (Nagai et al., 2002) mammalian codon-optimized
   1050..1134    +  CDS            large T antigen (fragment): large T antigen from SV40 (simian virus 40)
   1157..1291    +  polyA_signal   SV40 poly(A) signal: SV40 polyadenylation signal
   1339..1355    -  protein_bind   lac operator: The lac repressor binds to the lac operator to inhibit transcription in E. coli. This inhibition can be relieved by adding lactose or isopropyl-β-D-thiogalactopyranoside (IPTG). lac repressor encoded by lacI
   1363..1393    -  promoter       lac promoter: promoter for the E. coli lac operon
   1408..1429    -  protein_bind   CAP binding site: CAP binding activates transcription in the presence of cAMP. E. coli catabolite activator protein
   1442..1534    -  CDS            lacI (fragment): lac repressor; lacI; The lac repressor binds to the lac operator to inhibit transcription in E. coli. This inhibition can be relieved by adding lactose or isopropyl-β-D-thiogalactopyranoside (IPTG).
   1717..2305    -  rep_origin     ori: high-copy-number ColE1/pMB1/pBR322/pUC origin of replication
   2476..3336    -  CDS            AmpR: β-lactamase; bla; confers resistance to ampicillin, carbenicillin, and related antibiotics
   3337..3354    -  promoter       AmpR promoter (fragment): bla
   3390..3478    -  promoter       AmpR promoter (fragment): bla
   3573..3608    +  CDS            rop (fragment): Rop protein, which maintains plasmids at low copy number; rop
   3710..3761    +  misc_feature   bom (fragment): basis of mobility region from pBR322
   3770..3846    -  rep_origin     SV40 ori (fragment): SV40 origin of replication
   3853..4007    -  CDS            lacZα (fragment): LacZα fragment of β-galactosidase; lacZ fragment
   4020..4316    -  CDS            UL127 (fragment): UL127_HCMVA - Protein predicted: Swiss-Prot protein existence level 4. From Human cytomegalovirus (strain AD169) (HHV-5) (Human herpesvirus 5).
   4556..4935    +  enhancer       CMV enhancer: human cytomegalovirus immediate early enhancer
   4936..5139    +  promoter       CMV promoter: human cytomegalovirus (CMV) immediate early promoter
   5275..5434    +  intron         CMV intron (fragment): modified intron A from human cytomegalovirus
   5486..5545    +  intron         CMV intron A (fragment): human cytomegalovirus intron A (Chapman et al., 1991)
   5577..5867    +  intron         CMV intron A (fragment): human cytomegalovirus intron A (Chapman et al., 1991)
