[The description below was written by a language model from this plasmid's Addgene catalogue record and pLannotate feature annotations shown in this document.]
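Description:
pGW_GPHN.FingR-YFP is a mammalian expression plasmid built on the pGW_YFP backbone that encodes a fluorescent intrabody-type probe against gephyrin (GPHN), the scaffolding protein of inhibitory postsynapses. It is propagated in E. coli as a high-copy plasmid using a ColE1/pUC-type origin and is selected with ampicillin through the β-lactamase gene. The annotation also picks up assorted backbone remnants with no evident role in the design. These include lac promoter/operator, lacI, lacZα, rop and bom fragments, and a partial SV40 origin.

The payload is a 318 bp synthetic insert, GPHN.FingR, cloned between HindIII and XbaI sites. The feature table detects it as a fibronectin fragment, which fits the FingR concept of a binder built on a fibronectin-derived scaffold and selected to recognise an endogenous target protein. The match to a newt fibronectin entry is simply the closest database hit, since the record lists the insert as human/synthetic. Downstream lie a short match to a FLAG-type epitope sequence, perhaps only linker sequence, and a Venus-like yellow fluorescent protein. The plasmid name indicates a FingR-YFP fusion. A short SV40 large T antigen fragment follows the YFP, but the record does not state its function. Expression is driven by the CMV immediate early enhancer and promoter with CMV intron A sequences upstream of the coding region, which generally boost expression. Transcripts end at an SV40 polyadenylation signal.

According to the associated publication, such probes are used to visualise endogenous synaptic proteins in living neurons. This construct would label native gephyrin without overexpressing a tagged copy of the target itself. The deposited sequence (5,867 nt) is marginally longer than the catalogued total size.
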