Addgene plasmid #46298: pGW_GPHN.FingR-YFP
Depositing lab: Don Arnold. Depositing organization: University of Southern California. Publication: Recombinant probes for visualizing endogenous synaptic proteins in living neurons. Gross GG, Junge JA, Mora RJ, Kwon HB, Olson CA, Takahashi TT, Liman ER, Ellis-Davies GC, McGee AW, Sabatini BL, Roberts RW, Arnold DB. Neuron. 2013 Jun 19;78(6):971-85. doi: 10.1016/j.neuron.2013.04.017. PubMed 23791193.
Backbone
  Vector backbone: pGW_YFP
  Backbone size w/o insert (bp): 5541
  Total vector size (bp): 5860
  Vector type: Mammalian Expression
Growth in bacteria
  Bacterial resistance: Ampicillin, 100 μg/mL
  Growth temperature: 37°C
  Growth strain: DH5alpha
  Copy number: High Copy
Gene/Insert
  Gene/Insert name: GPHN.FingR
  Species: H. sapiens (human), Synthetic
  Insert size (bp): 318
  Entrez Gene: GPHN (a.k.a. GEPH, GPH, GPHRYN, HKPX1, MOCODC)
  Promoter: CMV
  Cloning method: Restriction Enzyme; 5′ cloning site HindIII (not destroyed); 3′ cloning site XbaI (not destroyed)
  Sequencing primers: 5′ CTTAGGCACAGCACG
Terms and licenses: Academic/Nonprofit Terms; Industry Terms: Not Available to Industry
How to cite: pGW_GPHN.FingR-YFP was a gift from Don Arnold (Addgene plasmid # 46298 ; http://n2t.net/addgene:46298 ; RRID:Addgene_46298)
