>Addgene plasmid #46298 | pGW_GPHN.FingR-YFP | addgene partial sequence | sequence record 66546 | EGFP-N 5'-CGTCGCCGTCCAGCTCGACCAG-3'
GCTCCTCGCCCTTGCTCACTCTAGAGGAGCCGCTACCCTTATCGTCGTCATCCTTGTAATCGGATCCGGT
GCGGTAGTTGATGGAGATCGGGATCGGGTCCTGGTAGTTCCAGTGGTCGATCGTGACGGCGTACACCGTG
ATGGTATAGTCGACACCAGGTTTCAGGCTGCTGATGGTAGCAGTGGACTTGCTGCCAGGCACGGTGAATT
CCTGGACAGGGCTATTGCCACCAGTTTCACCGTAGGTGATGCGGTAGTAGCGAACCATGACCTTGTACTT
GCCCCAGCTGATCTGGATGCTGGTTGGTGATGCTTCCTTGACCTCGAGCATTGTAATAAGCTTCGTGTCA
AGGACGGTGACTGCAGAAAAGACCCATGGAAAGGAACAGTCTGTTAGTCTGTCAGCTATTATGTCTGGTG
GCGCGCGCGGCAGCAACGAGTACTGCTCAGACTACACTGCCCTCCACCGTTAACAGCACCGCAACGGGAG
TTACCTCTGACTCTTATCAGAACACAACAACTCAGCTGCCTGCATCTTCTTCTGCCGCTGCCTTAAGTCT
TCCAAATGCGTCAGCGGTGCAAGCCCGCTCCCCGAGCTCATTTTCAGACACATACCCTACCGCCACGGCC
TTGTGCGGCACACTGGTGGTGGTGGGCATCGTGCTGTGCCTAAGTCTGGCCTCCACTGTTAGGAGCAAGG
AGCTGCCGAGCGACCATGAGTCGCTGGAGGCATGGGAGCAGGGCTCGGATGTAGAAACTCCGCCGCTACC
GGAGAA
